>Addgene plasmid #211316 | pBiT3.1-C_ERCC8:1-396 | addgene full sequence | sequence record 423463 | Addgene NGS Result
AAGACGCGTTAATTAAGACGTCGGCAGTGAAAAAAATGCTTTATTTGTGAAATTTGTGATGCTATTGCTT
TATTTGTAACCATTATAAGCTGCAATAAACAAGTTAACAACAACAATTGCATTCATTTTATGTTTCAGGT
TCAGGGGGAGGTGTGGGAGGTTTTTTAAAGCAAGTAAAACCTCTACAAATGTGGTATGGCTGATTATGAT
CCGCGGCCGCAATACGTCGACGTTATCAGCTGACTTCGTACGAGAGCCTAGGATTATGGCGCGCCACTAG
TTATTAATAGTAATCAATTACGGGGTCATTAGTTCATAGCCCATATATGGAGTTCCGCGTTACATAACTT
ACGGTAAATGGCCCGCCTGGCTGACCGCCCAACGACCCCCGCCCATTGACGTCAATAATGACGTATGTTC
CCATAGTAACGCCAATAGGGACTTTCCATTGACGTCAATGGGTGGAGTATTTACGGTAAACTGCCCACTT
GGCAGTACATCAAGTGTATCATATGCCAAGTCCGCCCCCTATTGACGTCAATGACGGTAAATGGCCCGCC
TGGCATTATGCCCAGTACATGACCTTACGGGACTTTCCTACTTGGCAGTACATCTACGTATTAGTCATCG
CTATTACCATGGTGATGCGGTTTTGGCAGTACACCAATGGGCGTGGATAGCGGTTTGACTCACGGGGATT
TCCAAGTCTCCACCCCATTGACGTCAATGGGAGTTTGTTTTGGCACCAAAATCAACGGGACTTTCCAAAA
TGTCGTAATAACCCCGCCCCGTTGACGCAAATGGGCGGTAGGCGTGTACGGTGGGAGGTCTATATAAGCA
GAGCTGGTTTAGTGAACCGTCAGATCACTAGAATCTTTATTGCGGTAGTTTATCACAGTTAAATTGCTAA
CGCAGTCAGTGCTTCTGACACAACAGTCTCGAACTTAAGCTGCAGAAGTTGGTCGTGAGGCACTGGGCAG
GTAAGTATCAAGGTTACAAGACAGGTTTAAGGAGACCAATAGAAACTGGGCTTGTCGAGACAGAGAAGAC
TCTTGCGTTTCTGATAGGCACCTATTGGTCTTACTGACATCCACTTTGCCTTTCTCTCCACAGGTGTCCA
CTCCCAGTTCAATTACAGCTCTTAAGGCTAGAGTATTAATACGACTCACTATAGGGGCGATCGCAACAAG
CTTCGGGAAGATCTGGAGCTAGCGGCGGGGGATCCGGTGGGAATTCGACACCATGCTGGGGTTTTTGTCC
GCACGCCAAACGGGTTTGGAGGACCCTCTTCGCCTTCGGAGAGCAGAGTCAACACGGAGAGTTTTGGGAC
TGGAATTAAATAAAGACAGAGATGTTGAAAGAATCCACGGCGGTGGAATTAACACCCTTGACATTGAACC
TGTTGAAGGGAGATACATGTTATCAGGTGGTTCAGATGGTGTGATTGTACTTTATGACCTTGAGAACTCC
AGCAGACAATCTTATTACACATGTAAAGCAGTGTGTTCCATTGGCAGAGATCATCCTGATGTTCACAGAT
ACAGTGTGGAGACTGTACAGTGGTATCCTCATGACACTGGCATGTTCACATCAAGCTCATTTGATAAAAC
TCTGAAAGTATGGGATACAAATACATTACAAACTGCAGATGTATTTAATTTTGAGGAAACAGTTTACAGT
CATCATATGTCTCCAGTCTCCACCAAGCACTGTTTGGTAGCAGTTGGTACTAGAGGACCCAAAGTACAAC
TTTGTGACTTGAAGTCTGGATCCTGTTCTCACATTCTACAGGGTCACAGACAAGAAATATTAGCAGTTTC
CTGGTCTCCACGTTATGACTATATCTTGGCAACAGCAAGTGCTGACAGTAGAGTAAAATTATGGGATGTG
AGAAGAGCATCAGGATGTTTGATTACTCTTGATCAACATAATGGGAAAAAGTCACAAGCTGTTGAATCAG
CAAACACTGCTCATAATGGGAAAGTTAATGGCTTATGTTTTACAAGTGATGGACTTCACCTCCTCACTGT
TGGTACAGATAATCGAATGAGGCTCTGGAATAGTTCCAATGGAGAAAACACACTTGTGAACTATGGAAAA
GTTTGTAATAACAGTAAAAAAGGATTGAAATTCACTGTCTCCTGTGGCTGCAGTTCAGAATTTGTTTTTG
TACCATATGGTAGCACCATTGCTGTTTATACAGTTTACTCAGGAGAACAGATAACTATGCTTAAGGGACA
TTATAAAACTGTTGACTGCTGTGTATTTCAGTCAAATTTCCAGGAACTTTATAGTGGTAGCAGAGACTGC
AACATTCTGGCTTGGGTTCCATCCTTATATGAACCAGTTCCTGATGATGATGAGACTACAACAAAATCAC
AATTAAATCCGGCCTTTGAAGATGCCTGGAGCAGCAGTGATGAAGAAGGAGGCTCGAGCGGTGGGAGCTC
CGGTGTGAGCGGCTGGCGGCTGTTCAAGAAGATTAGCTAAGTTTAAACGGCCGCGACTCTAGACTGCAGG
CATGCAAGCTGATTTGGCTGCTGCCACCGCTGAGCAAGGCCGCTTCGAGCAGACATGATAAGATACATTG
ATGAGTTTGGACAAACCACAACTAGAATGCAGTGAAAAAAATGCTTTATTTGTGAAATTTGTGATGCTAT
TGCTTTATTTGTAACCATTATAAGCTGCAATAAACAAGTTAACAACAACAATTGCATTCATTTTATGTTT
CAGGTTCAGGGGGAGATGTGGGAGGTTTTTTTAAGCAAGTAAAACCTCTACAAATGTGGTAAAATCTTAA
TTAAGACTTCTAATATAACTTCGTATAGCATACATTATACGAAGTTATGGTTCCACTGTTGACAATTAAT
CATCGGCATAGTATATCGGCATAGTATAATACGACAAGGTGAGGAACTAAACCCAGGAGGCAGATCATGA
TTGAACAAGATGGATTGCACGCAGGTTCTCCGGCCGCTTGGGTGGAGAGGCTATTCGGCTATGACTGGGC
ACAACAGACAATCGGCTGCTCTGATGCCGCCGTGTTCCGGCTGTCAGCGCAGGGGCGCCCGGTTCTTTTT
GTCAAGACCGACCTGTCCGGTGCCCTGAATGAACTGCAGGACGAGGCAGCGCGGCTATCGTGGCTGGCCA
CGACGGGCGTTCCTTGCGCAGCTGTGCTCGACGTTGTCACTGAAGCGGGAAGGGACTGGCTGCTATTGGG
CGAAGTGCCGGGGCAGGATCTCCTGTCATCTCACCTTGCTCCTGCCGAGAAAGTATCCATCATGGCTGAT
GCAATGCGGCGGCTGCATACGCTTGATCCGGCTACCTGCCCATTCGACCACCAAGCGAAACATCGCATCG
AGCGAGCACGTACTCGGATGGAAGCCGGTCTTGTCGATCAGGATGATCTGGACGAAGAGCATCAGGGGCT
CGCGCCAGCCGAACTGTTCGCCAGGCTCAAGGCGCGCATGCCCGACGGCGAGGATCTCGTCGTGACCCAT
GGCGATGCCTGCTTGCCGAATATCATGGTGGAAAATGGCCGCTTTTCTGGATTCATCGACTGTGGCCGGC
TGGGTGTGGCGGACCGCTATCAGGACATAGCGTTGGCTACCCGTGATATTGCTGAAGAGCTTGGCGGCGA
ATGGGCTGACCGCTTCCTCGTGCTTTACGGTATCGCCGCTCCCGATTCGCAGCGCATCGCCTTCTATCGC
CTTCTTGACGAGTTCTTCTGATTCGAAATGACCGACCAAGCGACGCCCAACCGGTATCAGCTCACTCAAA
GGCGGTAATACGGTTATCCACAGAATCAGGGGATAACGCAGGAAAGAACATGTGAGCAAAAGGCCAGCAA
AAGGCCAGGAACCGTAAAAAGGCCGCGTTGCTGGCGTTTTTCCATAGGCTCCGCCCCCCTGACGAGCATC
ACAAAAATCGACGCTCAAGTCAGAGGTGGCGAAACCCGACAGGACTATAAAGATACCAGGCGTTTCCCCC
TGGAAGCTCCCTCGTGCGCTCTCCTGTTCCGACCCTGCCGCTTACCGGATACCTGTCCGCCTTTCTCCCT
TCGGGAAGCGTGGCGCTTTCTCATAGCTCACGCTGTAGGTATCTCAGTTCGGTGTAGGTCGTTCGCTCCA
AGCTGGGCTGTGTGCACGAACCCCCCGTTCAGCCCGACCGCTGCGCCTTATCCGGTAACTATCGTCTTGA
GTCCAACCCGGTAAGACACGACTTATCGCCACTGGCAGCAGCCACTGGTAACAGGATTAGCAGAGCGAGG
TATGTAGGCGGTGCTACAGAGTTCTTGAAGTGGTGGCCTAACTACGGCTACACTAGAAGGACAGTATTTG
GTATCTGCGCTCTGCTGAAGCCAGTTACCTTCGGAAAAAGAGTTGGTAGCTCTTGATCCGGCAAACAAAC
CACCGCTGGTAGCGGTGGTTTTTTTGTTTGCAAGCAGCAGATTACGCGCAGAAAAAAAGGATTTCAAGAA
GATCCTTTGATCTTTTCTACGGGGTCTGACGCTCAGTGGAACGAAAACTCACGTTAAGGGATTTTGGTCA
TGAGATTATCAAAAAGGATCTTCACCTAGATCCTTTTATAGTCCGGAATCGTCACACAAAAAACCAACAC
ACAGATGTAATGAAAATAAAGATATTTTATTGCGGCCATCGTGATGGCTAGAGTTTAGCCCTCCCACACA
TAACCAGAGGGCAGCAATTCACGAATCCCAACTGCCGTCGGCTGTCCATCACTGTCCTTCACTATGGCTT
TGATCCCAGGATGCAGATCGAGAAGCACCTGTCGGCACCGTCCGCAGGGGCTCAAGATGCCCCTGTTCTC
ATTTCCGATCGCGACGATACAAGTCAGGTTGCCAGCTGCCGCAGCAGCAGCAGTGCCCAGCACCACGAGT
TCTGCACAAGGTCCCCCAGTAAAATGATATACATTGACACCAGTGAAGATGCGGCCGTCGCTAGAGAGAG
CTGCGCTGGCGACGCTGTAGTCTTCAGAGATGGGGATGCTGTTGATTGTAGCCGTTGCTCTTTCAATGAG
GGTGGATTCTTCTTGAGACAAAGGCTTGGCCATGGTGGCGCTAGTGTCAGAAGAATCGAGCTTTTTGCAA
AAGCCTAGGCCTCCAAAAAAGCCTCCTCACTACTTCTGGAATAGCTCAGAGGCCGAGGCGGCCTCGGCCT
CTGCATAAATAAAAAAAATTAGTCAGCCATGGGGCGGAGAATGGGCGGAACTGGGCGGAGTTAGGGGCGG
GATGGGCGGAGTTAGGGGCGGGACTATGGTTGCTGACTAATTGAGATGCATGCTTTGCATACTTCTGCCT
GCTGGGGAGCCTGGGGACTTTCCACACCTGGTTGCTGACTAATTGAGATGCATGCTTTGCATACTTCTGC
CTGCTGGGGAGCCTGGGGACTTTCCACACCCTAACTGACACACATTCCACAGCTGGTTCTTTCCGCCTCA
GAAGGTACCTAACCAAGTTCCTCTTTCAGAGGTTATTTCAGGCCATGGTGCTGCGC
Features (pLannotate 1.2.2; 17 found; start..end, strand, type, name):
     24..105     -  polyA_signal   SV40 poly(A) signal: SV40 polyadenylation signal
    128..211     -  CDS            large T antigen (fragment): large T antigen from SV40 (simian virus 40)
    276..641     +  enhancer       CMV enhancer: human cytomegalovirus immediate early enhancer
    643..842     +  promoter       CMV promoter: human cytomegalovirus (CMV) immediate early promoter
    981..1113    +  intron         chimeric intron: chimera between introns from human β-globin and immunoglobulin heavy chain genes
   1157..1175    +  promoter       T7 promoter: promoter for bacteriophage T7 RNA polymerase
   1243..2430    +  CDS            ERCC8: ERCC8_HUMAN - Also known as CKN1, CSA. Experimental evidence at protein level: Swiss-Prot protein existence level 1. Substrate-recognition component of the CSA complex, a DCX (DDB1-CUL4-X-box) E3 ubiquitin-protein ligase complex, involved in transcription-coupled nucleotide excision repair. The CSA complex (DCX(ERCC8) complex) promotes the ubiquitination and subsequent proteasomal degradation of ERCC6 in a UV-dependent manner; ERCC6 degradation is essential for the recovery of RNA synthesis after transcription-coupled repair. It is required for the recruitment of XAB2, HMGN1 and TCEA1/TFIIS to
   2526..2553    +  CDS            SET1 (fragment): solubility-enhancement tag derived from T7 phage gene 10B
   2579..2700    -  polyA_signal   SV40 poly(A) signal: SV40 polyadenylation signal
   2723..2791    -  CDS            large T antigen (fragment): large T antigen from SV40 (simian virus 40)
   2815..2848    +  protein_bind   loxP: Cre-mediated recombination occurs in the 8-bp core sequence (GCATACAT). Cre recombinase
   2858..2905    +  promoter       EM7 promoter: synthetic bacterial promoter&nbsp
   2937..3728    +  CDS            neo: KKA2_KLEPN - Also known as kan, nptII. Experimental evidence at protein level: Swiss-Prot protein existence level 1. Resistance to kanamycin, neomycin, paromomycin, ribostamycin, butirosin and gentamicin B. From Klebsiella pneumoniae.
   3889..4477    -  rep_origin     ori: high-copy-number ColE1/pMB1/pBR322/pUC origin of replication
   4603..4651    -  polyA_signal   poly(A) signal: synthetic polyadenylation signal
   4675..5073    -  CDS            BSD: blasticidin S deaminase; Aspergillus terreus BSD; confers resistance to blasticidin
   5104..5461    -  promoter       SV40 promoter: SV40 enhancer and early promoter
