[The description below was written by a language model from this plasmid's Addgene catalogue record and pLannotate feature annotations shown in this document.]
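Description:
pBiT3.1-C_ERCC8:1-396 is a mammalian expression plasmid built on Promega's pBiT3.1-C backbone, carrying full-length wild-type human ERCC8 (residues M1–G396, 1188 bp; also known as CSA or CKN1) fused at its C terminus to a short glycine/serine linker and the HiBiT peptide. HiBiT is the small fragment of a split NanoLuc luciferase system. It complements the larger LgBiT partner to produce luminescence, so the tagged protein can be quantified in lysates or cells. The open reading frame was inserted by ligation-independent cloning between retained EcoRI and XhoI sites. Expression is driven by the CMV immediate-early enhancer and promoter, followed by a chimeric β-globin/immunoglobulin intron that improves transcript processing, and terminated by an SV40 polyadenylation signal. A T7 promoter upstream of the insert serves as a sequencing primer site. The small "SET1" and large T antigen fragments flagged downstream are probably incidental annotation matches.

The plasmid is propagated at high copy in E. coli through a ColE1/pUC-type origin and selected with kanamycin, conferred by the neo (nptII) gene under the bacterial EM7 promoter, with a loxP site just upstream. The catalogue entry lists neomycin/G418 as the mammalian marker. However, the feature table shows only the bacterial EM7 promoter directly in front of neo, and it also shows a separate SV40 promoter-driven blasticidin S deaminase cassette with a synthetic poly(A) signal. This suggests that blasticidin selection is available in mammalian cells, a point the catalogue fields do not mention.

ERCC8 is a WD40-repeat protein that acts as the substrate-recognition subunit of a DDB1–CUL4 E3 ubiquitin ligase in transcription-coupled nucleotide excision repair. The construct was deposited alongside a study of the ligandability of WD40-repeat proteins, which fits use in luminescence-based cellular assays of ERCC8 levels or ligand engagement, although the record does not specify the assay.
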