Addgene plasmid #211316: pBiT3.1-C_ERCC8:1-396
Purpose: Mammalian expression of full-length human ERCC8. C-terminal HiBiT tag.
Depositing lab: Cheryl Arrowsmith. Depositing organization: University of Toronto. Publication: A Target Class Ligandability Evaluation of WD40 Repeat-Containing Proteins. Ackloo S, Li F, Szewczyk M, Seitova A, Loppnau P, Zeng H, Xu J, Ahmad S, Arnautova YA, Baghaie AJ, Beldar S, Bolotokova A, Centrella PA, Chau I, Clark MA, Cuozzo JW, Dehghani-Tafti S, Disch JS, Dong A, Dumas A, Feng JA, Ghiabi P, Gibson E, Gilmer J, Goldman B, Green SR, Guie MA, Guilinger JP, Harms N, Herasymenko O, Houliston S, Hutchinson A, Kearnes S, Keefe AD, Kimani SW, Kramer T, Kutera M, Kwak HA, Lento C, Li Y, Liu J, Loup J, Machado RAC, Mulhern CJ, Perveen S, Righetto GL, Riley P, Shrestha S, Sigel EA, Silva M, Sintchak MD, Slakman BL, Taylor RD, Thompson J, Torng W, Underkoffler C, von Rechenberg M, Walsh RT, Watson I, Wilson DJ, Wolf E, Yadav M, Yazdi AK, Zhang J, Zhang Y, Santhakumar V, Edwards AM, Barsyte-Lovejoy D, Schapira M, Brown PJ, Halabelian L, Arrowsmith CH. J Med Chem. 2025 Jan 23;68(2):1092-1112. doi: 10.1021/acs.jmedchem.4c02010. Epub 2024 Nov 4. PubMed 39495097.
Backbone
  Vector backbone: pBiT3.1-C
  Backbone manufacturer: Promega
  Vector type: Mammalian Expression
  Selectable markers: Neomycin (select with G418)
Growth in bacteria
  Bacterial resistance: Kanamycin, 50 μg/mL
  Growth temperature: 37°C
  Growth strain: DH5alpha
  Copy number: High Copy
Gene/Insert
  Gene/Insert name: ERCC8:M1-G396
  Species: H. sapiens (human)
  Insert size (bp): 1188
  Mutation: wild type
  Entrez Gene: ERCC8 (a.k.a. CKN1, CSA, UVSS2)
  Promoter: CMV
  Tag / fusion protein: GSSGGSSGVSGWRLFKKIS (C terminal on insert)
  Cloning method: Ligation Independent Cloning
  Sequencing primers: 5′ T7; 3′ TTGCTCAGCGGTGGCAGCAG
Resource information
  A portion of this plasmid was derived from a plasmid made by: Open Biosystems (LIFESEQ1306081)
Terms and licenses: Academic/Nonprofit Terms; Industry Terms: Not Available to Industry
Depositor comments: 5' Cloning Site: EcoR1 (not destroyed), 3' Cloning Site: Xho1 (not destroyed).
How to cite: pBiT3.1-C_ERCC8:1-396 was a gift from Cheryl Arrowsmith (Addgene plasmid # 211316 ; http://n2t.net/addgene:211316 ; RRID:Addgene_211316)
