>Addgene plasmid #211316 | pBiT3.1-C_ERCC8:1-396 | depositor partial sequence | sequence record 412110 | Insert sequence
ATGCTGGGGTTTTTGTCCGCACGCCAAACGGGTTTGGAGGACCCTCTTCGCCTTCGGAGAGCAGAGTCAA
CACGGAGAGTTTTGGGACTGGAATTAAATAAAGACAGAGATGTTGAAAGAATCCACGGCGGTGGAATTAA
CACCCTTGACATTGAACCTGTTGAAGGGAGATACATGTTATCAGGTGGTTCAGATGGTGTGATTGTACTT
TATGACCTTGAGAACTCCAGCAGACAATCTTATTACACATGTAAAGCAGTGTGTTCCATTGGCAGAGATC
ATCCTGATGTTCACAGATACAGTGTGGAGACTGTACAGTGGTATCCTCATGACACTGGCATGTTCACATC
AAGCTCATTTGATAAAACTCTGAAAGTATGGGATACAAATACATTACAAACTGCAGATGTATTTAATTTT
GAGGAAACAGTTTACAGTCATCATATGTCTCCAGTCTCCACCAAGCACTGTTTGGTAGCAGTTGGTACTA
GAGGACCCAAAGTACAACTTTGTGACTTGAAGTCTGGATCCTGTTCTCACATTCTACAGGGTCACAGACA
AGAAATATTAGCAGTTTCCTGGTCTCCACGTTATGACTATATCTTGGCAACAGCAAGTGCTGACAGTAGA
GTAAAATTATGGGATGTGAGAAGAGCATCAGGATGTTTGATTACTCTTGATCAACATAATGGGAAAAAGT
CACAAGCTGTTGAATCAGCAAACACTGCTCATAATGGGAAAGTTAATGGCTTATGTTTTACAAGTGATGG
ACTTCACCTCCTCACTGTTGGTACAGATAATCGAATGAGGCTCTGGAATAGTTCCAATGGAGAAAACACA
CTTGTGAACTATGGAAAAGTTTGTAATAACAGTAAAAAAGGATTGAAATTCACTGTCTCCTGTGGCTGCA
GTTCAGAATTTGTTTTTGTACCATATGGTAGCACCATTGCTGTTTATACAGTTTACTCAGGAGAACAGAT
AACTATGCTTAAGGGACATTATAAAACTGTTGACTGCTGTGTATTTCAGTCAAATTTCCAGGAACTTTAT
AGTGGTAGCAGAGACTGCAACATTCTGGCTTGGGTTCCATCCTTATATGAACCAGTTCCTGATGATGATG
AGACTACAACAAAATCACAATTAAATCCGGCCTTTGAAGATGCCTGGAGCAGCAGTGATGAAGAAGGA
